>Addgene plasmid #68972 | bactin-loxp-BFP-loxp-dsred-pBSII | addgene partial sequence | sequence record 123591 | M13-F20 5'-TGTAAAACGACGGCCAGT-3'
GGTATGCGCGCGTATACGACTCACCTATAGGGCGAATTGGGTACCTTAAGATACATTGATGAGTTTGGAC
AAACCACAACTAGAATGCAGTGAAAAAAATGCTTTATTTGTGAAATTTGTGATGCTATTGCTTTATTTGT
AACCATTATAAGCTGCAATAAACAAGTTAACAACAACAATTGCATTCATTTTATGTTTCAGGTTCAGGGG
GAGGTGTGGGAGGTTTTTTAAAGCAAGTAAAACCTCTACAAATGTGGTATGGCTGATTATGATCTAGAGT
AAGCTTCTACAGGAACAGGTGGTGGCGGCCCTCGGCGCGCTCGTACTGCTCCACGATGGTGTAGTCCTCG
TTGTGGGAGGTGATGTCCAGCTTGGAGTCCACGTAGTAGTAGCCGGGCAGCTGCACGGGCTTCTTGGCCA
TGTAGATGGACTTGAACTCCACCAGGTAGTGGCCGCCGTCCTTCAGCTTCAGGGCCTTGTGGATCTCGCC
CTTCAGCACGCCGTCGCGGGGGTACAGGCGCTCGGTGGAGGCCTCCCAGCCCATAGTCTTCTTCTGCATT
ACGGGGCCGTCGGAGGGGAAGTTCACGCCGATGAACTTCACCTTGTAGATGAAGGAGCCGTCCTGCAGGG
AGGAGTCCTGGGTCACGGTCACCACGCCGCCGTCCTCGAAGTTCATCACGCGCTCCCACTTGAAGCCCTC
GGGGAAGGACAGCTTCTTGTAGTCGGGGATGTCGGCGGGGTGCTTCACGTACACCTTGGAGCCGTACTGG
AACTGGGGGGACAGGATGTCCCAGGCGAAGGGCAGGGGGCCGCCCTTGGTCACCTTCAGCTTGGCGGTCT
GGGTGCCCCTC
