>Addgene plasmid #68972 | bactin-loxp-BFP-loxp-dsred-pBSII | addgene partial sequence | sequence record 124430 | BFP-F 5'-CCTTCACCGAGACGCTGTA-3'
GGCCCTGAAGCTCGTGGGCGGGAGCCATCTGATCGCAAACATCAAGACTACTTTTAAATCCGAGAAACCC
GCTAAGAACCTCAAGATGCCTGGCGTCTACTATGTGGACTACAGACTGGAAAGAATCAAGGAGGCCAACA
ACGAGACCTACGTCGAGCAGCACGAGGTGGCAGTGGCCAGATACTGCGACCTCCCTAGCAAACTGGGGCA
CAAGCTTAATTAGGCGCGCCACTCTAGATCATAATCAGCCATACCACATTTGTAGAGGTTTTACTTGCTT
TAAAAAACCTCCCACACCTCCCCCTGAACCTGAAACATAAAATGAATGCAATTGTTGTTGTTAACTTGTT
TATTGCAGCTTATAATGGTTACAAATAAAGCAATAGCATCACAAATTTCACAAATAAAGCATTTTTTTCA
CTGCATTCTAGTTGTGGTTTGTCCAAACTCATCAATGTATCTTAATAACTTCGTATAGCATACATTATAC
GAAGTTATCGATCCATGTCGACTAGTCCACCATGGCCTCCTCCGAGGACGTCATCAAGGAGTTCATGCGC
TTCAAGGTGCGCATGGAGGGCTCCGTGAACGGCCACGAGTTCGAGATCGAGGGCGAGGGCGAGG
