[The description below was written by a language model from this plasmid's Addgene catalogue record.]
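Description:
bactin-loxp-BFP-loxp-dsred-pBSII is a Cre-responsive colour-switch reporter built in the pBSII (pBluescript II-type) cloning backbone and intended, according to the record, for making transgenic animals. It is maintained in E. coli as a high-copy plasmid under ampicillin selection. No feature table is provided, so the origin of replication, polyadenylation signals and any transgenesis elements (such as transposon arms or meganuclease sites) are not documented here.

The payload consists of two recorded inserts: a BFP coding sequence flanked by loxP sites, followed by DsRed. The plasmid name indicates that expression is driven by a beta-actin ("bactin") promoter, which would be expected to give broad expression, although the record does not list the promoter as a separate field or state its species of origin. In a design of this kind, the floxed blue fluorescent protein cassette lies between the promoter and the red reporter, so cells express BFP by default and DsRed is not produced, typically because the floxed cassette carries its own stop or polyadenylation signal. The record does not confirm that detail. When Cre recombinase is present, recombination between the two loxP sites excises BFP and places DsRed directly downstream of the promoter. This switches the cell and all its descendants permanently from blue to red.

Such a construct is typically used for genetic lineage tracing, by crossing the reporter line with animals that express Cre or inducible Cre from a tissue-specific promoter. The record does not specify the host species or the particular Cre drivers used with it.
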