Addgene plasmid #68972: bactin-loxp-BFP-loxp-dsred-pBSII
Purpose: for transgenic animals
Depositing lab: David Traver. Depositing organization: University of California, San Diego (UCSD). Publication: Jam1a-Jam2a interactions regulate haematopoietic stem cell fate through Notch signalling. Kobayashi I, Kobayashi-Sun J, Kim AD, Pouget C, Fujita N, Suda T, Traver D. Nature. 2014 Aug 21;512(7514):319-23. doi: 10.1038/nature13623. Epub 2014 Aug 13. PubMed 25119047.
Backbone
  Vector backbone: pBSII
Growth in bacteria
  Bacterial resistance: Ampicillin, 100 μg/mL
  Growth temperature: 37°C
  Growth strain: JM109
  Copy number: High Copy
Gene/Insert 1
  Gene/Insert name: lox-BFP-loxp
Gene/Insert 2
  Gene/Insert name: dsred
Terms and licenses: Academic/Nonprofit Terms; Industry Terms: Not Available to Industry
How to cite: bactin-loxp-BFP-loxp-dsred-pBSII was a gift from David Traver (Addgene plasmid # 68972 ; http://n2t.net/addgene:68972 ; RRID:Addgene_68972)
